>Addgene plasmid #43306 | II-CCCT | depositor partial sequence | sequence record 58571 | II-CCCT sequence 426 bps
CGTCTCGCTTAACCCCAGAGCAGGTCGTGGCGATCGCAAGCCACGACGGAGGAAAGCAAGCCTTGGAAAC
AGTACAGAGGCTGTTGCCTGTGCTGTGCCAAGCGCACGGACTCACCCCAGAGCAGGTCGTGGCGATCGCA
AGCCACGACGGAGGAAAGCAAGCCTTGGAAACAGTACAGAGGCTGTTGCCTGTGCTGTGCCAAGCGCACG
GCCTCACCCCAGAGCAGGTCGTGGCGATCGCAAGCCACGACGGAGGAAAGCAAGCCTTGGAAACAGTACA
GAGGCTGTTGCCTGTGCTGTGCCAAGCGCACGGATTAACCCCAGAGCAGGTCGTGGCCATTGCCTCGAAT
GGAGGGGGCAAACAGGCGTTGGAAACCGTACAACGATTGCTGCCGGTGCTGTGCCAAGCGCACGGGCTCA
GAGACG
