>Addgene plasmid #43306 | II-CCCT | addgene partial sequence | sequence record 61880 | M13-F20 5'-TGTAAAACGACGGCCAGT-3'
GGGCGAATTGGGCCCTCTAGATGCATGCTCGAGCGGCCGCCAGTGTGATGGATATCTGCAGAATTCGCCC
TTAGTATCTTTCCTGTGCCCACGTCTCTGAGCCCGTGCGCTTGGCACAGCACCGGCAGCAATCGTTGTAC
GGTTTCCAACGCCTGTTTGCCCCCTCCATTCGAGGCAATGGCCACGACCTGCTCTGGGGTTAATCCGTGC
GCTTGGCACAGCACAGGCAACAGCCTCTGTACTGTTTCCAAGGCTTGCTTTCCTCCGTCGTGGCTTGCGA
TCGCCACGACCTGCTCTGGGGTGAGGCCGTGCGCTTGGCACAGCACAGGCAACAGCCTCTGTACTGTTTC
CAAGGCTTGCTTTCCTCCGTCGTGGCTTGCGATCGCCACGACCTGCTCTGGGGTGAGTCCGTGCGCTTGG
CACAGCACAGGCAACAGCCTCTGTACTGTTTCCAAGGCTTGCTTTCCTCCGTCGTGGCTTGCGATCGCCA
CGACCTGCTCTGGGGTTAAGCGAGACGCGCTAGGACGGCATCTATATAAGGGCGAATTCCAGCACACTGG
CGGCCGTTACTAGTGGATCCGAGCTCGGTACCAAGCTTGGCGTAATCATGGTCATAGCTGTTTCCTGTGT
GAAATTGTTATCCGCTCACAATTCCACACAACATACGAGCCGGAAGCATAAAGTGTAAAGCCTGGGGTGC
CTAATGAGTGAGCTAACTCACATTAATTGCGTTGCGCTCACTGCCCGCTTTCCAGTCGGGAAACCTGTCG
TGCCAGCTGCATTAATGAATCGGCCAACGCGCGGGGAGAGGCGGTTTGCGTATTGGGCGCTCTTCCGCTT
CCTCGCTCACTGACTCGCTGCGCTCGGTCGTTCGGCTGCGGC
