[The description below was written by a language model from this plasmid's Addgene catalogue record.]
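Description:
II-CCCT is a bacterial cloning plasmid built on the commercial pCRII-TOPO backbone (about 4.0 kb without insert), into which a 426 bp synthetic fragment was introduced by TOPO cloning. It is a high-copy plasmid maintained in E. coli and carries both ampicillin and kanamycin resistance, so either or both antibiotics can be used for selection. The vector is classed purely as a cloning vehicle: the record lists no expression promoter, tag, reporter or mammalian selection marker associated with the insert. The T7 and M13-reverse sites flanking the TOPO cloning position serve as the sequencing primer sites for verifying the insert.

The insert shares its name with the plasmid, and the record does not describe its composition in detail beyond stating that it is synthetic. The plasmid was deposited with a publication describing a TALEN genome-editing system for generating human stem cell-based disease models. In that context, the name is consistent with a pre-assembled block of four TAL effector repeat modules specifying the bases C-C-C-T, with the "II" prefix plausibly marking the block's position in an ordered assembly series; the insert size fits roughly four repeats of about 100 bp each. This reading is an inference from the name, size and associated paper, not something the catalogue fields state. On that reading, the plasmid would act as a library component, a stored source of a multi-repeat fragment to be excised or amplified and joined with other such blocks to build a full-length TALE DNA-binding array in a separate nuclease expression vector. No feature table was supplied, so the exact boundaries and flanking assembly sites of the insert cannot be described.
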