Addgene plasmid #43306: II-CCCT
Depositing lab: Chad Cowan & Kiran Musunuru. Depositing organization: Harvard University. Publication: A TALEN Genome-Editing System for Generating Human Stem Cell-Based Disease Models. Ding Q, Lee YK, Schaefer EA, Peters DT, Veres A, Kim K, Kuperwasser N, Motola DL, Meissner TB, Hendriks WT, Trevisan M, Gupta RM, Moisan A, Banks E, Friesen M, Schinzel RT, Xia F, Tang A, Xia Y, Figueroa E, Wann A, Ahfeldt T, Daheron L, Zhang F, Rubin LL, Peng LF, Chung RT, Musunuru K, Cowan CA. Cell Stem Cell. 2012 Dec 12. pii: S1934-5909(12)00645-5. doi: 10.1016/j.stem.2012.11.011. PubMed 23246482.
Backbone
  Vector backbone: pCRII-TOPO
  Backbone manufacturer: Invitrogen
  Backbone size w/o insert (bp): 3973
  Vector type: Bacterial Cloning
Growth in bacteria
  Bacterial resistance: Ampicillin and Kanamycin, 100 & 50 μg/mL
  Growth temperature: 37°C
  Growth strain: Top10
  Copy number: High Copy
Gene/Insert
  Gene/Insert name: II-CCCT
  Species: Synthetic
  Insert size (bp): 426
  Cloning method: TOPO Cloning
  Sequencing primers: 5′ T7; 3′ M13-rev
Terms and licenses: Academic/Nonprofit Terms; Industry Terms: Not Available to Industry
How to cite: II-CCCT was a gift from Chad Cowan & Kiran Musunuru (Addgene plasmid # 43306 ; http://n2t.net/addgene:43306 ; RRID:Addgene_43306)
